Addgene plasmid #24115: pGEX-OGTc(R989A)
Depositing lab: Ronald Evans. Publication: Phosphoinositide signalling links O-GlcNAc transferase to insulin resistance. Yang X, Ongusaha PP, Miles PD, Havstad JC, Zhang F, So WV, Kudlow JE, Michell RH, Olefsky JM, Field SJ, Evans RM. Nature. 2008 Feb 21. 451(7181):964-9. 10.1038/nature06668 PubMed 18288188.
Backbone
  Vector backbone: pGEX-2T
  Backbone size w/o insert (bp): 4948
  Vector type: Bacterial Expression
Growth in bacteria
  Bacterial resistance: Ampicillin, 100 μg/mL
  Growth temperature: 37°C
  Growth strain: DH5alpha
  Copy number: High Copy
Gene/Insert
  Gene/Insert name: OGT
  Species: R. norvegicus (rat)
  Insert size (bp): 3000
  Mutation: R989A
  Entrez Gene: Ogt
  Tag / fusion protein: GST (N terminal on insert)
  Cloning method: Restriction Enzyme
  Sequencing primers: 5′ M13_puv_R, pGEX5
Terms and licenses: Academic/Nonprofit Terms; Industry Terms: Not Available to Industry
Depositor comments: This plasmid was initially cloned by Xiaoyong Yang, currently at Yale.
How to cite: pGEX-OGTc(R989A) was a gift from Ronald Evans (Addgene plasmid # 24115)
