[The description below was written by a language model from this plasmid's Addgene catalogue record.]
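Description:
pGEX-OGTc(R989A) is a bacterial expression plasmid built on the pGEX-2T backbone (about 4.9 kb without insert) for producing a GST fusion of rat O-GlcNAc transferase (Ogt) in E. coli. It is maintained as a high-copy plasmid under ampicillin selection. No feature table accompanies the record, so the regulatory elements are not itemised. pGEX-series vectors generally drive the GST fusion from an IPTG-inducible tac promoter with a plasmid-borne lacI repressor, and pGEX-2T normally places a thrombin cleavage site between GST and the cloned protein, allowing the tag to be removed after glutathione-affinity purification.

The insert is listed as rat OGT, roughly 3 kb, introduced by restriction enzyme cloning with GST at its N terminus. It carries a single point mutation, R989A, replacing an arginine near the C-terminal end of the protein with alanine. The "OGTc" in the name suggests a C-terminal portion of the enzyme, but the record does not define the fragment boundaries, and the stated insert size is closer to what would be expected for a full-length coding region, so the exact extent of the insert should be checked against sequence data.

The associated publication concerns phosphoinositide signalling linking O-GlcNAc transferase to insulin resistance. This makes the construct a likely source of purified mutant protein for in vitro comparison with wild-type OGT, for example in binding or activity assays. However, the record does not state the specific functional consequence of the R989A substitution.
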