>Addgene plasmid #24115 | pGEX-OGTc(R989A) | addgene partial sequence | sequence record 29987 | 24115 with pGEX-3
CGCGAGGCAGANCGTCAGTCAGTCACGATGAATTGCATGCTAAGCTTGGGGTACCTCAGGCTGACTCAGT
GACTTCAACAGGCTTAATCATGTGGTCGGGTTTGTTGCCAGCTGCATAATGCTCCCACATCTGCAGATAC
AGCCGCTCTAATTCCATTGTGTATTGTTTGGTGTTGAACAGAGGGCTAGATATTCTCTGTGCCCATACTT
TGCCACGAATTTTCTTCAGGTATTCTAGATCGGTCCCCAGTTTCACGGCTATGTCTTCATATTCCTGTCT
GCTTTTAGCAATGAGCTCAAGACATCCTAGACAAGTGAGCTGAGAAGCTGCAACTCGAGAGGCAAGAGTC
TCTCCTGGCATAGTCACCATGGGTGTTCCTGCCCAGAGAACATCCATCCCTGTGGTATGTCCGAATTCAA
TTCCCGGGGATCCACGCGGAACCAGATCCGATTTTGGAGGATGGTCGCCACCACCAAACGTGGCTTGCCA
GCCCTGCAAAGGCCATGCTATATACTTGCTGGATTTCAAGTACTTATCAATTTGTGGGATAGCTTCAATA
CGTTTTTTAAAACAAACTAATTTTGGGAACGCATCCAGGCACATTGGGTCCATGTATAAAACAACATCAA
GAGCGTCATACAACATGAAGTCAGGATGGGTTACATGATCACCATTTAAATAT
